>Addgene plasmid #147558 | pcDNA3.1-MS2-HA-HsSmg7_633-1091_T | addgene full sequence | sequence record 357080 | Addgene NGS Result
GACGGATCGGGAGATCTCCCGATCCCCTATGGTGCACTCTCAGTACAATCTGCTCTGATGCCGCATAGTT
AAGCCAGTATCTGCTCCCTGCTTGTGTGTTGGAGGTCGCTGAGTAGTGCGCGAGCAAAATTTAAGCTACA
ACAAGGCAAGGCTTGACCGACAATTGCATGAAGAATCTGCTTAGGGTTAGGCGTTTTGCGCTGCTTCGCG
ATGTACGGGCCAGATATACGCGTTGACATTGATTATTGACTAGTTATTAATAGTAATCAATTACGGGGTC
ATTAGTTCATAGCCCATATATGGAGTTCCGCGTTACATAACTTACGGTAAATGGCCCGCCTGGCTGACCG
CCCAACGACCCCCGCCCATTGACGTCAATAATGACGTATGTTCCCATAGTAACGCCAATAGGGACTTTCC
ATTGACGTCAATGGGTGGAGTATTTACGGTAAACTGCCCACTTGGCAGTACATCAAGTGTATCATATGCC
AAGTACGCCCCCTATTGACGTCAATGACGGTAAATGGCCCGCCTGGCATTATGCCCAGTACATGACCTTA
TGGGACTTTCCTACTTGGCAGTACATCTACGTATTAGTCATCGCTATTACCATGGTGATGCGGTTTTGGC
AGTACATCAATGGGCGTGGATAGCGGTTTGACTCACGGGGATTTCCAAGTCTCCACCCCATTGACGTCAA
TGGGAGTTTGTTTTGGCACCAAAATCAACGGGACTTTCCAAAATGTCGTAACAACTCCGCCCCATTGACG
CAAATGGGCGGTAGGCGTGTACGGTGGGAGGTCTATATAAGCAGAGCTCTCTGGCTAACTAGAGAACCCA
CTGCTTACTGGCTTATCGAAATTAATACGACTCACTATAGGGAGACCCAAGCTTGCCACCATGGCTTCTA
ACTTTACTCAGTTCGTTCTCGTCGACAATGGCGGAACTGGCGACGTGACTGTCGCCCCAAGCAACTTCGC
TAACGGGGTCGCTGAATGGATCAGCTCTAACTCGCGATCACAGGCTTACAAAGTAACCTGTAGCGTTCGT
CAGAGCTCTGCGCAGAATCGCAAATACACCATCAAAGTCGAGGTGCCTAAAGTGGCAACCCAGACTGTTG
GTGGTGAAGAGCTTCCTGTAGCCGGATGGAGATCTTACTTAAATATGGAACTAACCATTCCAATTTTCGC
CACGAATTCCGACTGCGAGCTTATTGTTAAGGCAATGCAAGGTCTCCTAAAAGATGGAAACCCGATTCCC
TCGGCCATCGCGGCCAACTCCGGCATCTACGGAGGTGGAGGTGGATCTGGTGGATCTCCTCCACATATGG
CTTACCCATACGATGTTCCAGATTACGCTCCTCCAAAGCTTGGATCCGAATTCCCGGGTCGACTCGAGAT
GGGCTCAGGTTACACCTTCCCAGCTGGTGTTTCTGTCCCAGGAACCTTTCTTCAGCCTACAGCTCACTCT
CCAGCAGGAAACCAGGTGCAAGCTGGGAAACAGTCCCACATTCCTTACAGCCAGCAACGGCCCTCTGGAC
CAGGGCCAATGAACCAGGGACCTCAACAATCACAGCCACCTTCCCAGCAACCCCTTACATCTTTACCAGC
TCAGCCAACAGCACAGTCTACAAGCCAGCTGCAGGTTCAAGCTCTAACTCAGCAACAACAATCCCCTACA
AAAGCTGTGCCGGCTTTGGGGAAAAGCCCGCCTCACCACTCTGGATTCCAGCAGTATCAACAGGCAGATG
CCTCCAAACAGCTGTGGAATCCCCCTCAGGTTCAAGGCCCATTAGGGAAAATTATGCCTGTGAAACAGCC
CTACTACCTTCAGACCCAAGACCCCATAAAACTGTTTGAGCCGTCATTGCAACCTCCTGTAATGCAGCAG
CAGCCTCTAGAAAAAAAAATGAAGCCTTTTCCCATGGAGCCATATAACCATAATCCCTCAGAAGTCAAGG
TCCCAGAATTCTACTGGGATTCTTCCTACAGCATGGCTGATAACAGATCTGTAATGGCACAGCAAGCAAA
CATAGACCGCAGGGGCAAACGGTCACCAGGAATCTTCCGTCCAGAGCAGGATCCTGTACCCAGAATGCCG
TTTGAGAAATCCTTATTGGAGAAGCCCTCAGAGCTCATGTCACATTCATCCTCTTTCCTGTCCCTCACCG
GATTCTCTCTCAATCAGGAAAGATACCCAAATAATAGTATGTTCAATGAGGTATATGGGAAAAACCTGAC
ATCCAGCTCCAAAGCAGAACTCAGTCCCTCAATGGCCCCCCAGGAAACATCTCTGTATTCCCTTTTTGAA
GGGACTCCGTGGTCTCCATCACTTCCTGCCAGTTCAGATCATTCAACACCAGCCAGCCAGTCTCCTCATT
CCTCTAACCCAAGCAGCCTACCCAGCTCTCCTCCAACACACAACCATAATTCTGTTCCATTCTCCAATTT
TGGACCCATTGGGACTCCAGATAACAGGGATAGAAGGACTGCAGATCGGTGGAAAACTGATAAGCCAGCC
ATGGGTGGGTTTGGCATTGATTATCTCTCAGCAACGTCATCCTCTGAGAGCAGTTGGCATCAGGCCAGCA
CTCCGAGTGGCACCTGGACAGGCCATGGCCCTTCCATGGAGGATTCCTCTGCTGTCCTCATGGAAAGCCT
AAAGTCTATCTGGTCCAGTTCCATGATGCATCCTGGACCTTCTGCTCTGGAGCAGCTGTTAATGCAGCAG
AAGCAGAAACAGCAACGGGGACAAGGCACCATGAACCCTCCACACTGAGCGGCCGCCTAGAGGGCCCTAT
TCTATAGTGTCACCTAAATGCTAGAGCTCGCTGATCAGCCTCGACTGTGCCTTCTAGTTGCCAGCCATCT
GTTGTTTGCCCCTCCCCCGTGCCTTCCTTGACCCTGGAAGGTGCCACTCCCACTGTCCTTTCCTAATAAA
ATGAGGAAATTGCATCGCATTGTCTGAGTAGGTGTCATTCTATTCTGGGGGGTGGGGTGGGGCAGGACAG
CAAGGGGGAGGATTGGGAAGACAATAGCAGGCATGCTGGGGATGCGGTGGGCTCTATGGCTTCTGAGGCG
GAAAGAACCAGCTGGGGCTCTAGGGGGTATCCCC
[124 nt withheld, positions 3115-3238]
C
[91 nt withheld, positions 3240-3330]
A
[49 nt withheld, positions 3332-3380]
CCTTTGACGTTGGAGTCCACGTTCTTT
[37 nt withheld, positions 3408-3444]
ACCCTATCTCGGTCTATTCTTTTGATTTATAAGGGATTTTGCCGATTTCGGCCTATTGGTTAAAAAATGA
GCTGATTTAACAAAAATTTAACGCGAATTAATTCTGTGGAATGTGTGTCAGTTAGGGTGTGGAAAGTCCC
CAGGCTCCCCAGCAGGCAGAAGTATGCAAAGCATGCATCTCAATTAGTCAGCAACCAGGTGTGGAAAGTC
CCCAGGCTCCCCAGCAGGCAGAAGTATGCAAAGCATGCATCTCAATTAGTCAGCAACCATAGTCCCGCCC
CTAACTCCGCCCATCCCGCCCCTAACTCCGCCCAGTTCCGCCCATTCTCCGCCCCATGGCTGACTAATTT
TTTTTATTTATGCAGAGGCCGAGGCCGCCTCTGCCTCTGAGCTATTCCAGAAGTAGTGAGGAGGCTTTTT
TGGAGGCCTAGGCTTTTGCAAAAAGCTCCCGGGAGCTTGTATATCCATTTTCGGATCTGATCAAGAGACA
GGATGAGGATCGTTTCGCATGATTGAACAAGATGGATTGCACGCAGGTTCTCCGGCCGCTTGGGTGGAGA
GGCTATTCGGCTATGACTGGGCACAACAGACAATCGGCTGCTCTGATGCCGCCGTGTTCCGGCTGTCAGC
GCAGGGGCGCCCGGTTCTTTTTGTCAAGACCGACCTGTCCGGTGCCCTGAATGAACTGCAGGACGAGGCA
GCGCGGCTATCGTGGCTGGCCACGACGGGCGTTCCTTGCGCAGCTGTGCTCGACGTTGTCACTGAAGCGG
GAAGGGACTGGCTGCTATTGGGCGAAGTGCCGGGGCAGGATCTCCTGTCATCTCACCTTGCTCCTGCCGA
GAAAGTATCCATCATGGCTGATGCAATGCGGCGGCTGCATACGCTTGATCCGGCTACCTGCCCATTCGAC
CACCAAGCGAAACATCGCATCGAGCGAGCACGTACTCGGATGGAAGCCGGTCTTGTCGATCAGGATGATC
TGGACGAAGAGCATCAGGGGCTCGCGCCAGCCGAACTGTTCGCCAGGCTCAAGGCGCGCATGCCCGACGG
CGAGGATCTCGTCGTGACCCATGGCGATGCCTGCTTGCCGAATATCATGGTGGAAAATGGCCGCTTTTCT
GGATTCATCGACTGTGGCCGGCTGGGTGTGGCGGACCGCTATCAGGACATAGCGTTGGCTACCCGTGATA
TTGCTGAAGAGCTTGGCGGCGAATGGGCTGACCGCTTCCTCGTGCTTTACGGTATCGCCGCTCCCGATTC
GCAGCGCATCGCCTTCTATCGCCTTCTTGACGAGTTCTTCTGAGCGGGACTCTGGGGTTCGAAATGACCG
ACCAAGCGACGCCCAACCTGCCATCACGAGATTTCGATTCCACCGCCGCCTTCTATGAAAGGTTGGGCTT
CGGAATCGTTTTCCGGGACGCCGGCTGGATGATCCTCCAGCGCGGGGATCTCATGCTGGAGTTCTTCGCC
CACCCCAACTTGTTTATTGCAGCTTATAATGGTTACAAATAAAGCAATAGCATCACAAATTTCACAAATA
AAGCATTTTTTTCACTGCATTCTAGTTGTGGTTTGTCCAAACTCATCAATGTATCTTATCATGTCTGTAT
ACCGTCGACCTCTAGCTAGAGCTTGGCGTAATCATGGTCATAGCTGTTTCCTGTGTGAAATTGTTATCCG
CTCACAATTCCACACAACATACGAGCCGGAAGCATAAAGTGTAAAGCCTGGGGTGCCTAATGAGTGAGCT
AACTCACATTAATTGCGTTGCGCTCACTGCCCGCTTTCCAGTCGGGAAACCTGTCGTGCCAGCTGCATTA
ATGAATCGGCCAACGCGCGGGGAGAGGCGGTTTGCGTATTGGGCGCTCTTCCGCTTCCTCGCTCACTGAC
TCGCTGCGCTCGGTCGTTCGGCTGCGGCGAGCGGTATCAGCTCACTCAAAGGCGGTAATACGGTTATCCA
CAGAATCAGGGGATAACGCAGGAAAGAACATGTGAGCAAAAGGCCAGCAAAAGGCCAGGAACCGTAAAAA
GGCCGCGTTGCTGGCGTTTTTCCATAGGCTCCGCCCCCCTGACGAGCATCACAAAAATCGACGCTCAAGT
CAGAGGTGGCGAAACCCGACAGGACTATAAAGATACCAGGCGTTTCCCCCTGGAAGCTCCCTCGTGCGCT
CTCCTGTTCCGACCCTGCCGCTTACCGGATACCTGTCCGCCTTTCTCCCTTCGGGAAGCGTGGCGCTTTC
TCATAGCTCACGCTGTAGGTATCTCAGTTCGGTGTAGGTCGTTCGCTCCAAGCTGGGCTGTGTGCACGAA
CCCCCCGTTCAGCCCGACCGCTGCGCCTTATCCGGTAACTATCGTCTTGAGTCCAACCCGGTAAGACACG
ACTTATCGCCACTGGCAGCAGCCACTGGTAACAGGATTAGCAGAGCGAGGTATGTAGGCGGTGCTACAGA
GTTCTTGAAGTGGTGGCCTAACTACGGCTACACTAGAAGAACAGTATTTGGTATCTGCGCTCTGCTGAAG
CCAGTTACCTTCGGAAAAAGAGTTGGTAGCTCTTGATCCGGCAAACAAACCACCGCTGGTAGCGGTGGTT
TTTTTGTTTGCAAGCAGCAGATTACGCGCAGAAAAAAAGGATCTCAAGAAGATCCTTTGATCTTTTCTAC
GGGGTCTGACGCTCAGTGGAACGAAAACTCACGTTAAGGGATTTTGGTCATGAGATTATCAAAAAGGATC
TTCACCTAGATCCTTTTAAATTAAAAATGAAGTTTTAAATCAATCTAAAGTATATATGAGTAAACTTGGT
CTGACAGTTACCAATGCTTAATCAGTGAGGCACCTATCTCAGCGATCTGTCTATTTCGTTCATCCATAGT
TGCCTGACTCCCCGTCGTGTAGATAACTACGATACGGGAGGGCTTACCATCTGGCCCCAGTGCTGCAATG
ATACCGCGAGACCCACGCTCACCGGCTCCAGATTTATCAGCAATAAACCAGCCAGCCGGAAGGGCCGAGC
GCAGAAGTGGTCCTGCAACTTTATCCGCCTCCATCCAGTCTATTAATTGTTGCCGGGAAGCTAGAGTAAG
TAGTTCGCCAGTTAATAGTTTGCGCAACGTTGTTGCCATTGCTACAGGCATCGTGGTGTCACGCTCGTCG
TTTGGTATGGCTTCATTCAGCTCCGGTTCCCAACGATCAAGGCGAGTTACATGATCCCCCATGTTGTGCA
AAAAAGCGGTTAGCTCCTTCGGTCCTCCGATCGTTGTCAGAAGTAAGTTGGCCGCAGTGTTATCACTCAT
GGTTATGGCAGCACTGCATAATTCTCTTACTGTCATGCCATCCGTAAGATGCTTTTCTGTGACTGGTGAG
TACTCAACCAAGTCATTCTGAGAATAGTGTATGCGGCGACCGAGTTGCTCTTGCCCGGCGTCAATACGGG
ATAATACCGCGCCACATAGCAGAACTTTAAAAGTGCTCATCATTGGAAAACGTTCTTCGGGGCGAAAACT
CTCAAGGATCTTACCGCTGTTGAGATCCAGTTCGATGTAACCCACTCGTGCACCCAACTGATCTTCAGCA
TCTTTTACTTTCACCAGCGTTTCTGGGTGAGCAAAAACAGGAAGGCAAAATGCCGCAAAAAAGGGAATAA
GGGCGACACGGAAATGTTGAATACTCATACTCTTCCTTTTTCAATATTATTGAAGCATTTATCAGGGTTA
TTGTCTCATGAGCGGATACATATTTGAATGTATTTAGAAAAATAAACAAATAGGGGTTCCGCGCACATTT
CCCCGAAAAGTGCCACCTGACGTC
Features (pLannotate 1.2.2; 23 found; start..end, strand, type, name):
     28..80      -  misc_feature   bom (fragment): basis of mobility region from pBR322
    235..614     +  enhancer       CMV enhancer: human cytomegalovirus immediate early enhancer
    615..818     +  promoter       CMV promoter: human cytomegalovirus (CMV) immediate early promoter
    814..847     +  LTR            5' LTR (truncated) (fragment): truncated 5' long terminal repeat (LTR) from HIV-1
    863..881     +  promoter       T7 promoter: promoter for bacteriophage T7 RNA polymerase
    904..1290    +  CDS            MS2: bacteriophage MS2 coat protein binds to a specific stem-loop structure in the viral RNA (Peabody, 1993)
   1333..1349    +  CDS            3xHA (fragment): three tandem HA epitope tags
   1348..2775    +  CDS            SMG7 (fragment): SMG7_HUMAN - Also known as C1orf16, EST1C, KIAA0250. Experimental evidence at protein level: Swiss-Prot protein existence level 1. Plays a role in nonsense-mediated mRNA decay. Recruits UPF1 to cytoplasmic mRNA decay bodies. Together with SMG5 is thought to provide a link to the mRNA degradation machinery involving exonucleolytic pathways, and to serve as an adapter for UPF1 to protein phosphatase 2A (PP2A), thereby triggering UPF1 dephosphorylation. From Homo sapiens (Human).
   2801..2819    -  promoter       SP6 promoter: promoter for bacteriophage SP6 RNA polymerase
   2845..3069    +  polyA_signal   bGH poly(A) signal: bovine growth hormone polyadenylation signal
   3073..3094    +  promoter       SV40 promoter (fragment): SV40 enhancer and early promoter
   3115..3543    +  rep_origin     f1 ori (sequence partly withheld): f1 bacteriophage origin of replication; arrow indicates direction of (+) strand synthesis
   3557..3886    +  promoter       SV40 promoter: SV40 enhancer and early promoter
   3953..4744    +  CDS            neo: KKA2_KLEPN - Also known as kan, nptII. Experimental evidence at protein level: Swiss-Prot protein existence level 1. Resistance to kanamycin, neomycin, paromomycin, ribostamycin, butirosin and gentamicin B. From Klebsiella pneumoniae.
   4768..4926    +  CDS            ble (fragment): BLE_KLEPN - Experimental evidence at protein level: Swiss-Prot protein existence level 1. Binding protein with a strong affinity to the bleomycin family of antibiotics. Binds to CL990; an antimitotic-antibiotic compound. From Klebsiella pneumoniae.
   4921..5042    +  polyA_signal   SV40 poly(A) signal: SV40 polyadenylation signal
   5115..5131    -  protein_bind   lac operator: The lac repressor binds to the lac operator to inhibit transcription in E. coli. This inhibition can be relieved by adding lactose or isopropyl-β-D-thiogalactopyranoside (IPTG). lac repressor encoded by lacI
   5139..5169    -  promoter       lac promoter: promoter for the E. coli lac operon
   5184..5205    -  protein_bind   CAP binding site: CAP binding activates transcription in the presence of cAMP. E. coli catabolite activator protein
   5218..5310    -  CDS            lacI (fragment): lac repressor; lacI; The lac repressor binds to the lac operator to inhibit transcription in E. coli. This inhibition can be relieved by adding lactose or isopropyl-β-D-thiogalactopyranoside (IPTG).
   5493..6081    -  rep_origin     ori: high-copy-number ColE1/pMB1/pBR322/pUC origin of replication
   6252..7112    -  CDS            AmpR: β-lactamase; bla; confers resistance to ampicillin, carbenicillin, and related antibiotics
   7113..7217    -  promoter       AmpR promoter: bla
