[The description below was written by a language model from this plasmid's Addgene catalogue record and pLannotate feature annotations shown in this document.]
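Description:
pcDNA3.1-MS2-HA-HsSmg7_633-1091_T is a 7,248 nt mammalian expression plasmid. The catalogue lists its backbone as unknown, but its name and feature layout are consistent with a pcDNA3.1-type vector. It is propagated in E. coli through a high-copy ColE1/pUC origin with ampicillin selection (AmpR under its own bla promoter), and it also carries an f1 origin. A neomycin phosphotransferase gene, driven by the SV40 early promoter/enhancer and followed by an SV40 polyadenylation signal, provides the usual means of selecting stably transfected mammalian cells. The short hits to an HIV-1 LTR, ble, lacI and bom are fragments, most likely incidental matches or backbone remnants rather than functional elements.

The expression cassette uses the CMV immediate early enhancer and promoter and ends in the bovine growth hormone polyadenylation signal, with T7 and SP6 promoters flanking the insert. The open reading frame begins with the bacteriophage MS2 coat protein, followed by an HA epitope (annotated only as a short fragment matching a 3xHA tag). It continues with a C-terminal fragment of human SMG7 covering residues 633–1091. The depositor notes one non-silent change, V854I, relative to the isoform 2 reference sequence.

SMG7 acts in nonsense-mediated mRNA decay, where together with SMG5 it links target transcripts to the degradation machinery. The MS2 coat protein binds a specific RNA stem-loop, so fusing it to the SMG7 fragment would allow the fragment to be tethered to a reporter mRNA carrying MS2 binding sites, with the HA tag available for detection. The record states the purpose only as mammalian expression, but the associated publication concerns SMG5–SMG7 recruitment of the CCR4-NOT deadenylase complex to nonsense-containing mRNAs, which fits such tethering assays.
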