Addgene plasmid #147558: pcDNA3.1-MS2-HA-HsSmg7_633-1091_T
Purpose: Mammalian Expression of HsSmg7_633-1091
Depositing lab: Elisa Izaurralde. Depositing organization: Max Planck Institute for Developmental Biology. Publication: The SMG5-SMG7 heterodimer directly recruits the CCR4-NOT deadenylase complex to mRNAs containing nonsense codons via interaction with POP2. Loh B, Jonas S, Izaurralde E. Genes Dev. 2013 Oct 1;27(19):2125-38. doi: 10.1101/gad.226951.113. PubMed 24115769.
Backbone
  Vector backbone: Unknown
  Vector type: Mammalian Expression
Growth in bacteria
  Bacterial resistance: Ampicillin, 100 μg/mL
  Growth temperature: 37°C
  Growth strain: DH5alpha
  Copy number: High Copy
Gene/Insert
  Gene/Insert name: HsSmg7_633-1091
  Species: H. sapiens (human)
  Mutation: one non silent mutation V854I compared to the sequence given by NCBI: NM_201568.1 isoform2.
  Entrez Gene: SMG7 (a.k.a. C1orf16, EST1C, SGA56M)
  Cloning method: Unknown
Terms and licenses: Academic/Nonprofit Terms; Industry Terms: Not Available to Industry
Depositor comments: Plasmids from this collection were made available to the research community and donated after the lab closed. Please note that the sequence provided by the depositing laboratory may be theoretical/predicted or based on Sanger sequencing results. There may be discrepancies between sequencing results obtained by Addgene and the depositor sequence. If an Addgene verified sequence is not available, please contact before placing your order to request that our lab fully sequence the plasmid.
How to cite: pcDNA3.1-MS2-HA-HsSmg7_633-1091_T was a gift from Elisa Izaurralde (Addgene plasmid # 147558 ; http://n2t.net/addgene:147558 ; RRID:Addgene_147558)
